>Addgene plasmid #179417 | pv9_MBD1_MBD-R22A-13XL-BASU | addgene full sequence | sequence record 375869
TCGCGCGTTTCGGTGATGACGGTGAAAACCTCTGACACATGCAGCTCCCGGAGACGGTCACAGCTTGTCT
GTAAGCGGATGCCGGGAGCAGACAAGCCCGTCAGGGCGCGTCAGCGGGTGTTGGCGGGTGTCGGGGCTGG
CTTAACTATGCGGCATCAGAGCAGATTGTACTGAGAGTGCACCATATGCGGTGTGAAATACCGCACAGAT
GCGTAAGGAGAAAATACCGCATCAGGCGCCATTCGCCATTCAGGCTGCGCAACTGTTGGGAAGGGCGATC
GGTGCGGGCCTCTTCGCTATTACGCCAGCTGGCGAAAGGGGGATGTGCTGCAAGGCGATTAAGTTGGGTA
ACGCCAGGGTTTTCCCAGTCACGACGTTGTAAAACGACGGCCAGTGAATTCTCGAGCCATAACTTCGTAT
AATGTATACTATACGAAGTTATATCGGACATTGATTATTGACTAGTTATTAATAGTAATCAATTACGGGG
TCATTAGTTCATAGCCCATATATGGAGTTCCGCGTTACATAACTTACGGTAAATGGCCCGCCTGGCTGAC
CGCCCAACGACCCCCGCCCATTGACGTCAATAATGACGTATGTTCCCATAGTAACGCCAATAGGGACTTT
CCATTGACGTCAATGGGTGGAGTATTTACGGTAAACTGCCCACTTGGCAGTACATCAAGTGTATCATATG
CCAAGTACGCCCCCTATTGACGTCAATGACGGTAAATGGCCCGCCTGGCATTATGCCCAGTACATGACCT
TATGGGACTTTCCTACTTGGCAGTACATCTACGTATTAGTCATCGCTATTACCATGGTCGAGGTGAGCCC
CACGTTCTGCTTCACTCTCCCCATCTCCCCCCCCTCCCCACCCCCAATTTTGTATTTATTTATTTTTTAA
TTATTTTGTGCAGCGATGGGGGCGGGGGGGGGGGGGGSGCGCGCCRGGGGGGGGGGGGGGGGGGGGGGGG
SGGGGSGGGGSGRGGCGGAGAGGTGCGGCGGCAGCCAATCAGAGCGGCGCGCTCCGAAAGTTTCCTTTTA
TGGCGAGGCGGCGGCGGCGGCGGCCCTATAAAAAGCGAAGCGCGCGGCGGGCGGGAGTCGCTGCGCGCTG
CCTTCGCCCCGTGCCCCGCTCCGCCGCCGCCTCGCGCCGCCCGCCCCGGCTCTGACTGACCGCGTTACTC
CCACAGGTGAGCGGGCGGGACGGCCCTTCTCCTCCGGGCTGTAATTAGCGCTTGGTTTAATGACGGCTTG
TTTCTTTTCTGTGGCTGCGTGAAAGCCTTGAGGGGCTCCGGGAGGGCCCTTTGTGCGGGGGGAGCGGCTC
GGGGGGTGCGTGCGTGTGTGTGTGCGTGGGGAGCGCCGCGTGCGGCTCCGCGCTGCCCGGCGGCTGTGAG
CGCTGCGGGCGCGGCGCGGGGCTTTGTGCGCTCCGCAGTGTGCGCGAGGGGAGCGCGGCCGGGGGCGGTG
CCCCGCGGTGCGGGGGGGGCTGCGAGGGGAACAAAGGCTGCGTGCGGGGTGTGTGCGTGGGGGGGTGAGC
AGGGGGTGTGGGCGCGTCGGTCGGGCTGCAACCCCCCCTGCACCCCCCTCCCCGAGTTGCTGAGCACGGC
CCGGCTTCGGGTGCGGGGCTCCGTACGGGGCGTGGCGCGGGGCTCGCCGTGCCGGGCGGGGGGTGGCGGC
AGGTGGGGGTGCCGGGCGGGGCGGGGCCGCCTCGGGCCGGGGAGGGCTCGGGGGAGGGGCGCGGCGGCCC
CCGGAGCGCCGGCGGCTGTCGAGGCGCGGCGAGCCGCAGCCATTGCCTTTTATGGTAATCGTGCGAGAGG
GCGCAGGGACTTCCTTTGTCCCAAATCTGTGCGGAGCCGAAATCTGGGAGGCGCCGCCGCACCCCCTCTA
GCGGGCGCGGGGCGAAGCGGTGCGGCGCCGGCAGGAAGGAAATGGGCGGGGAGGGCCTTCGTGCGTCGCC
GCGCCGCCGTCCCCTTCTCCCTCTCCAGCCTCGGGGCTGTCCGCGGGGGGACGGCTGCCTTCGGGGGGGA
CGGGGCAGGGCGGGGTTCGGCTTCTGGCGTGTGACCGGCGGCTCTAGAGCCTCTGCTAACCATGTTCATG
CCTTCTTCTTTTTCCTACAGCTCCTGGGCAACGTGCTGGTTATTGTGCTGTCTCATCATTTTGGCAAAGA
ATTCATTATTGTTTTTCCTCCTTTGCCGCCACCATGGACTACAAAGACGATGACGACAAGGATGAAGAGT
CTGGTTCTGTTTCTGGTGGTGATGCTGAGTCCTGGCAGGACTGCCCAGCCCTGGGCCCTGGCTGGAAACG
CCGAGAGTCCTTTGCAAAGTCAGGGGCCTCGTTTGGACGCTCAGACATCTATTACCAGAGCCCCACAGGA
GAAAAGATCCGAAGCAAAGTTGAGCTGACTCGGTACTTGGGCCCTGCATGTGATCTTACCCTGTTTGACT
TCAGACAAGGCACCTTATGCCATCCCATCGGTGGCGGAGGCTCTGGAGGTGGAGGCTCCGCACCCCCCAA
AAAGAAACGCAAGGTTGGATACCGGGATCCACACGTGGGTAGGAGCGGTTCGTTCGGATCCCATCTTTTT
TCGGAATTCGGATCCGGTGGAGGCGGGTCTGGAGGCGGGGGTAGTGGCGGGGGTGGAAGCGGGGGTGGAG
GCGGGTCGGGTGGCGGAGGTAGCGGAGGCGGTGGAAGTGGAGGCGGTGGAAGTGGTGGAGGAGGTTCTGG
TGGCGGAGGTAGCGGTGGCGGAGGTAGCGGAGGCGGTGGAAGTGGTGGCGGAGGTAGCGGAGGCGGTGGA
TCGGCGCGCCGTTTCAAGAACTACCCATACGATGTGCCTGACTATGCTGGCAAGTTGTCTGAATCAGAGA
TTAGGTTTGGACTGAAAACGGAGGTGATGGGCCAACATCTTATCTATCACGATGTTTTGTCCAGCACACA
AAAGACAGCCCATGAATTGGCAAATAACAATGCCCCCGAGGGTACCCTCGTGGTTGCAGATAAACAGACA
GCCGGTAGGGGCGGGATGAGCCGAGTGTGGCATTCTCAAGAAGGAAACGGAGTATGGATGAGTTTGATAT
TGCGCCCGGACATTCCGCTCCAAAAGACGCCCCAACTTACCTTGCTGGCAGCTGTAGCGGTGGTTCAGGG
AATAGAAGAGGCCGCGGGCATACAGACTGATATAAAGTGGCCGAACGACATACTCATTAACGGGAAAAAA
ACAGTAGGGATACTTACCGAAATGCAAGCTGAGGAGGATCGAGTGCGCTCCGTGATTATTGGTATTGGCA
TTAATGTAAATCAGCAACCCAATGATTTCCCCGATGAGCTCAAGGACATTGCGACGAGTCTGTCCCAGGC
AGCTGGGGAAAAGATCGACAGGGCAGGTGTAATCCAGCATATCTTGCTTTGTTTCGAAAAGCGATACCGA
GACTACATGACCCACGGTTTCACGCCCATCAAGCTCTTGTGGGAGTCATACGCCCTCGGTATTGGCACGA
ACATGAGGGCGAGAACTCTCAACGGGACATTTTACGGTAAGGCGTTGGGTATTGACGACGAAGGGGTACT
TTTGTTGGAAACTAATGAAGGCATTAAGAAGATATACAGCGCGGACATCAGCCTTAGGTGAAACGAGGTA
GCGGCCGCCGAAGCCGCTTGGAATAAGGCCGGTGTGCGTTTGTCTATATGTTATTTTCCACCATATTGCC
GTCTTTTGGCAATGTGAGGGCCCGGAAACCTGGCCCTGTCTTCTTGACGAGCATTCCTAGGGGTCTTTCC
CCTCTCGCCAAAGGAATGCAAGGTCTGTTGAATGTCGTGAAGGAAGCAGTTCCTCTGGAAGCTTCTTGAA
GACAAACAACGTCTGTAGCGACCCTTTGCAGGCAGCGGAACCCCCCACCTGGCGACAGGTGCCTCTGCGG
CCAAAAGCCACGTGTATAAGATACACCTGCAAAGGCGGCACAACCCCAGTGCCACGTTGTGAGTTGGATA
GTTGTGGAAAGAGTCAAATGGCTCTCCTCAAGCGTATTCAACAAGGGGCTGAAGGATGCCCAGAAGGTAC
CCCATTGTATGGGATCTGATCTGGGGCCTCGGTGCACATGCTTTACATGTGTTTAGTCGAGGTTAAAAAA
ACGTCTAGGCCCCCCGAACCACGGGGACGTGGTTTTCCTTTGAAAAACACGATGATAATATGGCCACAAC
CATGACCGAGTACAAGCCCACGGTGCGCCTCGCCACCCGCGACGACGTCCCCAGGGCCGTACGCACCCTC
GCCGCCGCGTTCGCCGACTACCCCGCCACGCGCCACACCGTCGATCCGGACCGCCACATCGAGCGGGTCA
CCGAGCTGCAAGAACTCTTCCTCACGCGCGTCGGGCTCGACATCGGCAAGGTGTGGGTCGCGGACGACGG
CGCCGCGGTGGCGGTCTGGACCACGCCGGAGAGCGTCGAAGCGGGGGCGGTGTTCGCCGAGATCGGCCCG
CGCATGGCCGAGTTGAGCGGTTCCCGGCTGGCCGCGCAGCAACAGATGGAAGGCCTCCTGGCGCCGCACC
GGCCCAAGGAGCCCGCGTGGTTCCTGGCCACCGTCGGCGTCTCGCCCGACCACCAGGGCAAGGGTCTGGG
CAGCGCCGTCGTGCTCCCCGGAGTGGAGGCGGCCGAGCGCGCCGGGGTGCCCGCCTTCCTGGAGACCTCC
GCGCCCCGCAACCTCCCCTTCTACGAGCGGCTCGGCTTCACCGTCACCGCCGACGTCGAGGTGCCCGAAG
GACCGCGCACCTGGTGCATGACCCGCAAGCCCGGTGCCTGACGCCCGCCCCACGACCCGCAGCGCCCGAC
CGAAAGGAGCGCAGTGCTACGAGATTTCGATTCCACCGCCGCCTTCTATGAAAGGTTGGGCTTCGGAATC
GTTTTCCGGGACGCCGGCTGGATGATCCTCCAGCGCGGGGATCTCATGCTGGAGTTCTTCGCCCACCCCA
ACTTGTTTATTGCAGCTTATAATGGTTACAAATAAAGCAATAGCATCACAAATTTCACAAATAAAGCATT
TTTTTCACTGCATTCTAGTTGTGGTTTGTCCAAACTCATCAATGTATCTTATCATGTCTGTATACCGTGG
ATCCGGCCGGCCCCATAACTTCGTATAGTATACATTATACGAAGTTATCCCCTGCAGGCATGCAAGCTTG
GCGTAATCATGGTCATAGCTGTTTCCTGTGTGAAATTGTTATCCGCTCACAATTCCACACAACATACGAG
CCGGAAGCATAAAGTGTAAAGCCTGGGGTGCCTAATGAGTGAGCTAACTCACATTAATTGCGTTGCGCTC
ACTGCCCGCTTTCCAGTCGGGAAACCTGTCGTGCCAGCTGCATTAATGAATCGGCCAACGCGCGGGGAGA
GGCGGTTTGCGTATTGGGCGCTCTTCCGCTTCCTCGCTCACTGACTCGCTGCGCTCGGTCGTTCGGCTGC
GGCGAGCGGTATCAGCTCACTCAAAGGCGGTAATACGGTTATCCACAGAATCAGGGGATAACGCAGGAAA
GAACATGTGAGCAAAAGGCCAGCAAAAGGCCAGGAACCGTAAAAAGGCCGCGTTGCTGGCGTTTTTCCAT
AGGCTCCGCCCCCCTGACGAGCATCACAAAAATCGACGCTCAAGTCAGAGGTGGCGAAACCCGACAGGAC
TATAAAGATACCAGGCGTTTCCCCCTGGAAGCTCCCTCGTGCGCTCTCCTGTTCCGACCCTGCCGCTTAC
CGGATACCTGTCCGCCTTTCTCCCTTCGGGAAGCGTGGCGCTTTCTCATAGCTCACGCTGTAGGTATCTC
AGTTCGGTGTAGGTCGTTCGCTCCAAGCTGGGCTGTGTGCACGAACCCCCCGTTCAGCCCGACCGCTGCG
CCTTATCCGGTAACTATCGTCTTGAGTCCAACCCGGTAAGACACGACTTATCGCCACTGGCAGCAGCCAC
TGGTAACAGGATTAGCAGAGCGAGGTATGTAGGCGGTGCTACAGAGTTCTTGAAGTGGTGGCCTAACTAC
GGCTACACTAGAAGAACAGTATTTGGTATCTGCGCTCTGCTGAAGCCAGTTACCTTCGGAAAAAGAGTTG
GTAGCTCTTGATCCGGCAAACAAACCACCGCTGGTAGCGGTGGTTTTTTTGTTTGCAAGCAGCAGATTAC
GCGCAGAAAAAAAGGATCTCAAGAAGATCCTTTGATCTTTTCTACGGGGTCTGACGCTCAGTGGAACGAA
AACTCACGTTAAGGGATTTTGGTCATGAGATTATCAAAAAGGATCTTCACCTAGATCCTTTTAAATTAAA
AATGAAGTTTTAAATCAATCTAAAGTATATATGAGTAAACTTGGTCTGACAGTTACCAATGCTTAATCAG
TGAGGCACCTATCTCAGCGATCTGTCTATTTCGTTCATCCATAGTTGCCTGACTCCCCGTCGTGTAGATA
ACTACGATACGGGAGGGCTTACCATCTGGCCCCAGTGCTGCAATGATACCGCGAGACCCACGCTCACCGG
CTCCAGATTTATCAGCAATAAACCAGCCAGCCGGAAGGGCCGAGCGCAGAAGTGGTCCTGCAACTTTATC
CGCCTCCATCCAGTCTATTAATTGTTGCCGGGAAGCTAGAGTAAGTAGTTCGCCAGTTAATAGTTTGCGC
AACGTTGTTGCCATTGCTACAGGCATCGTGGTGTCACGCTCGTCGTTTGGTATGGCTTCATTCAGCTCCG
GTTCCCAACGATCAAGGCGAGTTACATGATCCCCCATGTTGTGCAAAAAAGCGGTTAGCTCCTTCGGTCC
TCCGATCGTTGTCAGAAGTAAGTTGGCCGCAGTGTTATCACTCATGGTTATGGCAGCACTGCATAATTCT
CTTACTGTCATGCCATCCGTAAGATGCTTTTCTGTGACTGGTGAGTACTCAACCAAGTCATTCTGAGAAT
AGTGTATGCGGCGACCGAGTTGCTCTTGCCCGGCGTCAATACGGGATAATACCGCGCCACATAGCAGAAC
TTTAAAAGTGCTCATCATTGGAAAACGTTCTTCGGGGCGAAAACTCTCAAGGATCTTACCGCTGTTGAGA
TCCAGTTCGATGTAACCCACTCGTGCACCCAACTGATCTTCAGCATCTTTTACTTTCACCAGCGTTTCTG
GGTGAGCAAAAACAGGAAGGCAAAATGCCGCAAAAAAGGGAATAAGGGCGACACGGAAATGTTGAATACT
CATACTCTTCCTTTTTCAATATTATTGAAGCATTTATCAGGGTTATTGTCTCATGAGCGGATACATATTT
GAATGTATTTAGAAAAATAAACAAATAGGGGTTCCGCGCACATTTCCCCGAAAAGTGCCACCTGACGTCT
AAGAAACCATTATTATCATGACATTAACCTATAAAAATAGGCGTATCACGAGGCCCTTTCGTC
Features (pLannotate 1.2.2; 25 found; start..end, strand, type, name):
    137..236     +  misc_feature   bom (fragment): basis of mobility region from pBR322
    242..399     -  CDS            lacZα (fragment): LacZα fragment of β-galactosidase; lacZ fragment
    409..442     -  protein_bind   loxP511: Cre-mediated recombination occurs in the 8-bp core sequence (GTATACAT). loxP511 sites are compatible with each other, but incompatible with wild-type loxP sites. Cre recombinase
    447..826     +  enhancer       CMV enhancer: human cytomegalovirus immediate early enhancer
    828..1103    +  promoter       chicken β-actin promoter: No description available
   1104..2120    +  intron         chimeric intron: chimera between introns from chicken β-actin and rabbit β-globin
   2118..2174    +  CDS            HBB (fragment): HBB_LEPEU - Experimental evidence at protein level: Swiss-Prot protein existence level 1. Involved in oxygen transport from the lung to the various peripheral tissues. From Lepus europaeus (European hare).
   2206..2226    +  CDS            3xFLAG (fragment): three tandem FLAG® epitope tags
   2264..2479    +  CDS            Mbd1 (fragment): MBD1_MOUSE - Experimental evidence at protein level: Swiss-Prot protein existence level 1. Transcriptional repressor that binds CpG islands in promoters where the DNA is methylated at position 5 of cytosine within CpG dinucleotides. Binding is abolished by the presence of 7-mG that is produced by DNA damage by methylmethanesulfonate (MMS). Acts as transcriptional repressor and plays a role in gene silencing by recruiting ATF7IP, which in turn recruits factors such as the histone methyltransferase SETDB1. Probably forms a complex with SETDB1 and ATF7IP that represses transcription and couples D
   2822..2847    +  CDS            3xHA (fragment): three tandem HA epitope tags
   2849..3625    +  CDS            birA (fragment): BIRA_BACSU - Experimental evidence at protein level: Swiss-Prot protein existence level 1. Acts both as a biotin--[acetyl-CoA-carboxylase] ligase and a repressor. From Bacillus subtilis (strain 168).
   3726..4188    +  misc_feature   IRES: internal ribosome entry site (IRES) of the encephalomyocarditis virus (EMCV)
   4202..4801    +  CDS            PuroR: puromycin N-acetyltransferase; pac from Streptomyces alboniger; confers resistance to puromycin
   4850..4975    +  CDS            ble (fragment): BLE_KLEPN - Experimental evidence at protein level: Swiss-Prot protein existence level 1. Binding protein with a strong affinity to the bleomycin family of antibiotics. Binds to CL990; an antimitotic-antibiotic compound. From Klebsiella pneumoniae.
   4970..5091    +  polyA_signal   SV40 poly(A) signal: SV40 polyadenylation signal
   5125..5158    +  protein_bind   loxP511: Cre-mediated recombination occurs in the 8-bp core sequence (GTATACAT). loxP511 sites are compatible with each other, but incompatible with wild-type loxP sites. Cre recombinase
   5161..5179    +  misc_feature   MCS (fragment): pUC18/19 multiple cloning site
   5216..5232    -  protein_bind   lac operator: The lac repressor binds to the lac operator to inhibit transcription in E. coli. This inhibition can be relieved by adding lactose or isopropyl-β-D-thiogalactopyranoside (IPTG). lac repressor encoded by lacI
   5240..5270    -  promoter       lac promoter: promoter for the E. coli lac operon
   5285..5306    -  protein_bind   CAP binding site: CAP binding activates transcription in the presence of cAMP. E. coli catabolite activator protein
   5319..5411    -  CDS            lacI (fragment): lac repressor; lacI; The lac repressor binds to the lac operator to inhibit transcription in E. coli. This inhibition can be relieved by adding lactose or isopropyl-β-D-thiogalactopyranoside (IPTG).
   5594..6182    -  rep_origin     ori: high-copy-number ColE1/pMB1/pBR322/pUC origin of replication
   6353..7213    -  CDS            AmpR: β-lactamase; bla; confers resistance to ampicillin, carbenicillin, and related antibiotics
   7214..7318    -  promoter       AmpR promoter: bla
   7413..35      +  CDS            rop (fragment) (across the origin): Rop protein, which maintains plasmids at low copy number; rop
