[The description below was written by a language model from this plasmid's Addgene catalogue record and pLannotate feature annotations shown in this document.]
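Description:
pv9_MBD1_MBD-R22A-13XL-BASU is a 7.4 kb mammalian expression plasmid built on the parBit_v9 backbone and designed as a donor for recombination-mediated cassette exchange (RMCE). It is propagated in E. coli through a high-copy ColE1/pUC-type origin with ampicillin selection (AmpR under its own bla promoter). The remaining bacterial features, such as lacZα, lac promoter/operator, lacI, bom and rop fragments, are remnants of the pUC/pBR322-type cloning backbone.

The payload lies between two loxP511 sites annotated in opposite orientations. These sites recombine with each other but not with wild-type loxP. Cre can therefore swap the flanked cassette into a correspondingly flanked genomic landing site to produce stable cell lines; the record does not describe the target locus or cell line. Within the cassette, the CAGGS promoter (CMV enhancer, chicken β-actin promoter and chimeric β-actin/β-globin intron) drives a synthetic fusion protein. This protein consists of the methyl-CpG-binding domain of MBD1 (matched to mouse Mbd1) carrying an R22A substitution, a long flexible linker of thirteen GSGGG repeats, and BASU, a biotin ligase derived from Bacillus subtilis BirA. Short matches to FLAG and HA epitope sequences are annotated before the MBD and before the ligase. An EMCV IRES follows and allows puromycin N-acetyltransferase to be translated from the same transcript, linking drug resistance to expression of the fusion. The transcript ends at an SV40 polyadenylation signal.

The construct belongs to the ChromID approach, in which engineered chromatin readers tethered to a biotin ligase label nearby proteins to identify interactomes at chromatin marks. The record does not state the role of the R22A mutation, though a point mutant of the reader domain would typically serve as a binding-deficient control.
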