Addgene plasmid #179417: pv9_MBD1_MBD-R22A-13XL-BASU
Purpose: Cell line generation via recombination-mediated cassette exchange (RMCE) and stable expression of MBD1.MBD-R22A-13XL-BASU
Depositing lab: Tuncay Baubec. Depositing organization: University of Zurich. Publication: ChromID identifies the protein interactome at chromatin marks. Villasenor R, Pfaendler R, Ambrosi C, Butz S, Giuliani S, Bryan E, Sheahan TW, Gable AL, Schmolka N, Manzo M, Wirz J, Feller C, von Mering C, Aebersold R, Voigt P, Baubec T. Nat Biotechnol. 2020 Mar 2. pii: 10.1038/s41587-020-0434-2. doi: 10.1038/s41587-020-0434-2. PubMed 32123383.
Backbone
  Vector backbone: parBit_v9
  Vector type: Mammalian Expression
Growth in bacteria
  Bacterial resistance: Ampicillin, 100 μg/mL
  Growth temperature: 37°C
  Growth strain: DH5alpha
  Copy number: High Copy
Gene/Insert
  Gene/Insert name: MBD1.MBD-R22A-13XL-BASU (alt name: MBD domain of MBD1, 13x(GSGGG) Linker, BASU biotin ligase)
  Species: Synthetic
  Promoter: CAGGS
  Cloning method: Gibson Cloning
  Sequencing primers: 5′ CTGGTTGTTGTGCTGTCTC
Terms and licenses: Academic/Nonprofit Terms; Industry Terms: Not Available to Industry
Depositor comments: Sequence map can also be found at https://benchling.com/s/seq-O5mtTLe9VzlMwjTIPW4J
How to cite: pv9_MBD1_MBD-R22A-13XL-BASU was a gift from Tuncay Baubec (Addgene plasmid # 179417 ; http://n2t.net/addgene:179417 ; RRID:Addgene_179417)
