>Addgene plasmid #179417 | pv9_MBD1_MBD-R22A-13XL-BASU | addgene partial sequence | sequence record 375868 | pCAX-F 5'-CAGCTCCTGGGCAACGTGC-3'
GAATTCATTATTGTTTTTCCTCCTTTGCCGCCACCATGGACTACAAAGACGATGACGACAAGGATGAAGA
GTCTGGTTCTGTTTCTGGTGGTGATGCTGAGTCCTGGCAGGACTGCCCAGCCCTGGGCCCTGGCTGGAAA
CGCCGAGAGTCCTTTGCAAAGTCAGGGGCCTCGTTTGGACGCTCAGACATCTATTACCAGAGCCCCACAG
GAGAAAAGATCCGAAGCAAAGTTGAGCTGACTCGGTACTTGGGCCCTGCATGTGATCTTACCCTGTTTGA
CTTCAGACAAGGCACCTTATGCCATCCCATCGGTGGCGGAGGCTCTGGAGGTGGAGGCTCCGCACCCCCC
AAAAAGAAACGCAAGGTTGGATACCGGGATCCACACGTGGGTAGGAGCGGTTCGTTCGGATCCCATCTTT
TTTCGGAATTCGGATCCGGTGGAGGCGGGTCTGGAGGCGGGGGTAGTGGCGGGGGTGGAAGCGGGGGTGG
AGGCGGGTCGGGTGGCGGAGGTAGCGGAGGCGGTGGAAGTGGAGGCGGTGGAAGTGGTGGAGGAGGTTCT
GGTGGCGGAGGTAGCGGTGGCGGAGGTAGCGGAGGCGGTGGAAGTGGTGGCGGAGGTAGCGGAGGCGGTG
GATCGGCGCGCCGTTTCAAGAACTACCCATACGATGTGCCTGACTATGCTGGCAAGTTGTCTGAATCAGA
GATTAGGTTTGGACTGAAAACGGAGGTGATGGGCCAACATCTTATCTATCACGATGTTTTGTCCAGCACA
CAAAAGACAGCCCATGAATTGCAAATAACAATGCCCCCGAGGGTACCCTCGTGGTTGCAGATAAACAGAC
AGCCGGTAGGGGCGGGATGAGCCGAGTGTGGCATTCTCAAGAAGGAAACGGAGTATGG
